Addgene plasmid #246840: ARL13B-(Y86C)-GFP
Purpose: Express Arl13B (resistance to sgRNA), tagged with GFP, with Y86C mutation
Depositing lab: Lei Lu. Depositing organization: Nanyang Technological University. Publication: Knocking out ARL13B completely abolishes primary ciliogenesis in cell lines. Mahajan D, Chia HM, Lu L. Sci Rep. 2025 Jul 24;15(1):26980. doi: 10.1038/s41598-025-11124-5. PubMed 40707593.
Backbone
  Vector backbone: pLVX-puro
  Backbone manufacturer: Clontech
  Backbone size w/o insert (bp): 8102
  Total vector size (bp): 10062
  Vector type: Mammalian Expression, Lentiviral
  Selectable markers: Puromycin
Growth in bacteria
  Bacterial resistance: Ampicillin, 100 μg/mL
  Growth temperature: 37°C
  Growth strain: NEB Stable
  Copy number: Unknown
Gene/Insert
  Gene/Insert name: Arl13B
  Species: H. sapiens (human)
  Insert size (bp): 2008
  Mutation: changed Tyrosine 86 to Cysteine
  Entrez Gene: ARL13B (a.k.a. ARL2L1, JBTS8)
  Tag / fusion protein: GFP (C terminal on insert)
Terms and licenses: Academic/Nonprofit Terms; Industry Terms: Not Available to Industry
How to cite: ARL13B-(Y86C)-GFP was a gift from Lei Lu (Addgene plasmid # 246840 ; http://n2t.net/addgene:246840 ; RRID:Addgene_246840)
