[The description below was written by a language model from this plasmid's Addgene catalogue record and pLannotate feature annotations shown in this document.]
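Description:
ARL13B-(Y86C)-GFP is an HIV-1-based lentiviral expression plasmid built on the pLVX-puro backbone for delivering a GFP-tagged mutant of human ARL13B into mammalian cells. It is propagated in E. coli through a high-copy ColE1/pUC-type origin with ampicillin selection (AmpR under its own bla promoter). The catalogue lists a total size of about 10.06 kb, while the sequenced record underlying the feature table is 10,015 nt, a small discrepancy the record does not explain.

The region to be packaged is flanked by HIV-1 LTR sequences (both annotated as truncated 5' LTRs, each adjoined by nef-derived fragments). It carries the Ψ packaging signal with a gag fragment, the Rev response element for Rev-dependent nuclear export of the genomic RNA, and the cPPT/CTS, which aids nuclear import of the reverse-transcribed genome. Downstream, the CMV immediate-early enhancer and promoter drive the ARL13B coding sequence fused at its C terminus to EGFP. The insert carries a tyrosine-to-cysteine substitution at residue 86 and, according to the stated purpose, is resistant to an sgRNA, although the record does not describe the changes that confer this. A separate mouse PGK promoter expresses puromycin N-acetyltransferase for selecting transduced cells, and a WPRE ahead of the 3' LTR enhances transcript expression.

ARL13B is a cilium-localised small GTPase-like protein, also known as JBTS8. The sgRNA-resistant design and the associated study on ARL13B knockout and primary ciliogenesis suggest use in rescue experiments: the Y86C variant can be re-expressed in CRISPR knockout cell lines to test its localisation and its capacity to support cilium formation.
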