Features (pLannotate 1.2.2; 25 found; start..end, strand, type, name):
    376..633     +  LTR            5' LTR (truncated): truncated 5' long terminal repeat (LTR) from HIV-1
    680..805     +  misc_feature   HIV-1 Ψ: packaging signal of human immunodeficiency virus type 1
    789..1127    +  CDS            HIV-1 gag (fragment): gag protein from human immunodeficiency virus 1; gag
   1302..1535    +  misc_feature   RRE: The Rev response element (RRE) of HIV-1 allows for Rev-dependent mRNA export from the nucleus to the cytoplasm.
   1912..2012    +  CDS            Rev (fragment): human immunodeficiency virus 1 (HIV-1) Rev protein; rev; enhances nuclear export of unspliced and incompletely spliced viral mRNAs
   2027..2142    +  misc_feature   cPPT/CTS: central polypurine tract and central termination sequence of HIV-1 (lacking the first T)
   2200..2503    +  enhancer       CMV enhancer: human cytomegalovirus immediate early enhancer
   2504..2707    +  promoter       CMV promoter: human cytomegalovirus (CMV) immediate early promoter
   2792..2819    +  misc_feature   MCS (fragment): multiple cloning site
   2826..4109    +  CDS            ARL13B: AR13B_HUMAN - Also known as ARL2L1. Experimental evidence at protein level: Swiss-Prot protein existence level 1. Cilium-specific protein required to control the microtubule- based, ciliary axoneme structure. May act by maintaining the association between IFT subcomplexes A and B. Binds GTP but is not able to hydrolyze it; the GTPase activity remains unclear. Required to pattern the neural tube. Involved in cerebral cortex development: required for the initial formation of a polarized radial glial scaffold, the first step in the construction of the cerebral cortex, by regulating ciliary signal
   4116..4832    +  CDS            EGFP: EGFP is a basic (constitutively fluorescent) green fluorescent protein published in 1996, derived from Aequorea victoria. It is reported to be a rapidly-maturing weak dimer with moderate acid sensitivity.
   4849..5348    +  promoter       PGK promoter: mouse phosphoglycerate kinase 1 promoter
   5369..5968    +  CDS            PuroR: puromycin N-acetyltransferase; pac from Streptomyces alboniger; confers resistance to puromycin
   5982..6570    +  misc_feature   WPRE: woodchuck hepatitis virus posttranscriptional regulatory element
   6587..7105    +  CDS            nef (fragment): NEF_HV1BR - Experimental evidence at protein level: Swiss-Prot protein existence level 1. Extracellular Nef protein targets CD4(+) T-lymphocytes for apoptosis by interacting with CXCR4 surface receptors (PubMed:14990729). From Human immunodeficiency virus type 1 group M subtype B (isolate BRU/LAI) (HIV-1).
   7153..7410    +  LTR            5' LTR (truncated): truncated 5' long terminal repeat (LTR) from HIV-1
   7563..7579    -  protein_bind   lac operator: The lac repressor binds to the lac operator to inhibit transcription in E. coli. This inhibition can be relieved by adding lactose or isopropyl-β-D-thiogalactopyranoside (IPTG). lac repressor encoded by lacI
   7587..7617    -  promoter       lac promoter: promoter for the E. coli lac operon
   7632..7653    -  protein_bind   CAP binding site: CAP binding activates transcription in the presence of cAMP. E. coli catabolite activator protein
   7666..7758    -  CDS            lacI (fragment): lac repressor; lacI; The lac repressor binds to the lac operator to inhibit transcription in E. coli. This inhibition can be relieved by adding lactose or isopropyl-β-D-thiogalactopyranoside (IPTG).
   7941..8529    -  rep_origin     ori: high-copy-number ColE1/pMB1/pBR322/pUC origin of replication
   8700..9560    -  CDS            AmpR: β-lactamase; bla; confers resistance to ampicillin, carbenicillin, and related antibiotics
   9561..9665    -  promoter       AmpR promoter: bla
   9713..9847    +  polyA_signal   SV40 poly(A) signal: SV40 polyadenylation signal
  10014..328     +  CDS            nef (fragment) (across the origin): NEF_HV1BR - Experimental evidence at protein level: Swiss-Prot protein existence level 1. Extracellular Nef protein targets CD4(+) T-lymphocytes for apoptosis by interacting with CXCR4 surface receptors (PubMed:14990729). From Human immunodeficiency virus type 1 group M subtype B (isolate BRU/LAI) (HIV-1).
>Addgene plasmid #246840 | ARL13B-(Y86C)-GFP | addgene full sequence | sequence record 494622 | Addgene NGS Result
GGAAGGGCTAATTCACTCCCAAAGAAGACAAGATATCCTTGATCTGTGGATCTACCACACACAAGGCTAC
TTCCCTGATTAGCAGAACTACACACCAGGGCCAGGGGTCAGATATCCACTGACCTTTGGATGGTGCTACA
AGCTAGTACCAGTTGAGCCAGATAAGGTAGAAGAGGCCAATAAAGGAGAGAACACCAGCTTGTTACACCC
TGTGAGCCTGCATGGGATGGATGACCCGGAGAGAGAAGTGTTAGAGTGGAGGTTTGACAGCCGCCTAGCA
TTTCATCACGTGGCCCGAGAGCTGCATCCGGAGTACTTCAAGAACTGCTGATATCGAGCTTGCTACAAGG
GACTTTCCGCTGGGGACTTTCCAGGGAGGCGTGGCCTGGGCGGGACTGGGGAGTGGCGAGCCCTCAGATC
CTGCATATAAGCAGCTGCTTTTTGCCTGTACTGGGTCTCTCTGGTTAGACCAGATCTGAGCCTGGGAGCT
CTCTGGCTAACTAGGGAACCCACTGCTTAAGCCTCAATAAAGCTTGCCTTGAGTGCTTCAAGTAGTGTGT
GCCCGTCTGTTGTGTGACTCTGGTAACTAGAGATCCCTCAGACCCTTTTAGTCAGTGTGGAAAATCTCTA
GCAGTGGCGCCCGAACAGGGACTTGAAAGCGAAAGGGAAACCAGAGGAGCTCTCTCGACGCAGGACTCGG
CTTGCTGAAGCGCGCACGGCAAGAGGCGAGGGGCGGCGACTGGTGAGTACGCCAAAAATTTTGACTAGCG
GAGGCTAGAAGGAGAGAGATGGGTGCGAGAGCGTCAGTATTAAGCGGGGGAGAATTAGATCGCGATGGGA
AAAAATTCGGTTAAGGCCAGGGGGAAAGAAAAAATATAAATTAAAACATATAGTATGGGCAAGCAGGGAG
CTAGAACGATTCGCAGTTAATCCTGGCCTGTTAGAAACATCAGAAGGCTGTAGACAAATACTGGGACAGC
TACAACCATCCCTTCAGACAGGATCAGAAGAACTTAGATCATTATATAATACAGTAGCAACCCTCTATTG
TGTGCATCAAAGGATAGAGATAAAAGACACCAAGGAAGCTTTAGACAAGATAGAGGAAGAGCAAAACAAA
AGTAAGACCACCGCACAGCAAGCGGCCGGCCGCTGATCTTCAGACCTGGAGGAGGAGATATGAGGGACAA
TTGGAGAAGTGAATTATATAAATATAAAGTAGTAAAAATTGAACCATTAGGAGTAGCACCCACCAAGGCA
AAGAGAAGAGTGGTGCAGAGAGAAAAAAGAGCAGTGGGAATAGGAGCTTTGTTCCTTGGGTTCTTGGGAG
CAGCAGGAAGCACTATGGGCGCAGCGTCAATGACGCTGACGGTACAGGCCAGACAATTATTGTCTGGTAT
AGTGCAGCAGCAGAACAATTTGCTGAGGGCTATTGAGGCGCAACAGCATCTGTTGCAACTCACAGTCTGG
GGCATCAAGCAGCTCCAGGCAAGAATCCTGGCTGTGGAAAGATACCTAAAGGATCAACAGCTCCTGGGGA
TTTGGGGTTGCTCTGGAAAACTCATTTGCACCACTGCTGTGCCTTGGAATGCTAGTTGGAGTAATAAATC
TCTGGAACAGATTTGGAATCACACGACCTGGATGGAGTGGGACAGAGAAATTAACAATTACACAAGCTTA
ATACACTCCTTAATTGAAGAATCGCAAAACCAGCAAGAAAAGAATGAACAAGAATTATTGGAATTAGATA
AATGGGCAAGTTTGTGGAATTGGTTTAACATAACAAATTGGCTGTGGTATATAAAATTATTCATAATGAT
AGTAGGAGGCTTGGTAGGTTTAAGAATAGTTTTTGCTGTACTTTCTATAGTGAATAGAGTTAGGCAGGGA
TATTCACCATTATCGTTTCAGACCCACCTCCCAACCCCGAGGGGACCCGACAGGCCCGAAGGAATAGAAG
AAGAAGGTGGAGAGAGAGACAGAGACAGATCCATTCGATTAGTGAACGGATCTCGACGGTATCGCCTTTA
AAAGAAAAGGGGGGATTGGGGGGTACAGTGCAGGGGAAAGAATAGTAGACATAATAGCAACAGACATACA
AACTAAAGAATTACAAAAACAAATTACAAAAATTCAAAATTTTCGGGTTTATTACAGGGACAGCAGAGAT
CCAGTTTATCGATAAGCTTGGGAGTTCCGCGTTACATAACTTACGGTAAATGGCCCGCCTGGCTGACCGC
CCAACGACCCCCGCCCATTGACGTCAATAATGACGTATGTTCCCATAGTAACGCCAATAGGGACTTTCCA
TTGACGTCAATGGGTGGAGTATTTACGGTAAACTGCCCACTTGGCAGTACATCAAGTGTATCATATGCCA
AGTACGCCCCCTATTGACGTCAATGACGGTAAATGGCCCGCCTGGCATTATGCCCAGTACATGACCTTAT
GGGACTTTCCTACTTGGCAGTACATCTACGTATTAGTCATCGCTATTACCATGGTGATGCGGTTTTGGCA
GTACATCAATGGGCGTGGATAGCGGTTTGACTCACGGGGATTTCCAAGTCTCCACCCCATTGACGTCAAT
GGGAGTTTGTTTTGGCACCAAAATCAACGGGACTTTCCAAAATGTCGTAACAACTCCGCCCCATTGACGC
AAATGGGCGGTAGGCGTGTACGGTGGGAGGTCTATATAAGCAGAGCTCGTTTAGTGAACCGTCAGATCGC
CTGGAGACGCCATCCACGCTGTTTTGACCTCCATAGAAGACACCGACTCTACTAGAGGATCGCTAGCGCT
ACCGGACTCAGATCTCGAGGCCACCATGTTCAGTCTCATGGCAAGCTGTTGTGGATGGTTTAAACGCTGG
CGGGAGCCTGTTAGAAAGGTGACTCTTTTGATGGTGGGACTTGATAATGCTGGTAAAACCGCAACAGCAA
AGGGAATCCAAGGAGAATACCCTGAGGACGTGGCGCCAACCGTCGGATTTTCAAAAATTAACCTTAGACA
GGGAAAGTTTGAAGTCACCATCTTTGACTTGGGAGGTGGAATAAGAATTCGGGGAATCTGGAAGAATTAC
TGTGCTGAATCCTATGGGGTAATATTTGTTGTGGATTCCAGTGATGAAGAGAGAATGGAAGAGACAAAAG
AGGCTATGTCAGAAATGCTAAGACATCCTCGTATCAGTGGGAAACCCATATTGGTGTTGGCAAATAAACA
AGATAAAGAAGGAGCTTCAGGAGAAGCTGATGTCATTGAATGTCTATCTCTGGAAAAATTGGTCAATGAG
CACAAGTGCCTGTGTCAGATAGAACCATGCTCCGCCATTTCCGGCTATGGAAAGAAAATTGACGAGTCCA
TTAAAAAAGGCCTTTATTGGCTGCTACATGTTATTGCAAGAGACTTTGATGCCTTAAATGAACGCATCCA
AAAAGAGACAACAGAGCAGCGTGCTCTTGAGGAACAAGAGAAACAAGAAAGAGCTGAACGAGTGCGAAAA
TTACGAGAAGAAAGAAAACAAAATGAACAGGAGCAGGCTGAACTCGATGGAACCAGTGGTCTGGCTGAGT
TGGACCCAGAACCAACGAATCCTTTCCAGCCAATAGCATCTGTAATCATTGAGAACGAAGGAAAACTTGA
AAGAGAGAAAAAAAACCAAAAAATGGAGAAAGACAGTGATGGCTGCCACCTGAAACATAAAATGGAGCAT
GAGCAAATAGAGACACAAGGCCAGGTTAATCACAATGGCCAAAAAAATAATGAATTTGGACTAGTAGAAA
ATTATAAGGAGGCATTAACACAGCAGTTAAAGAATGAAGATGAGACAGACCGGCCATCATTGGAATCAGC
TAATGGTAAAAAGAAAACTAAGAAACTAAGAATGAAAAGGAACCACCGGGTAGAACCACTTAATATAGAT
GACTGTGCTCCTGAGAGTCCAACGCCACCCCCACCCCCTCCTCCTGTTGGCTGGGGAACCCCTAAAGTCA
CTAGACTTCCAAAACTTGAGCCTCTTGGTGAAACACATCATAATGATTTCTATAGGAAGCCGCTGCCTCC
CCTGGCTGTGCCACAGCGACCTAACAGTGATGCTCATGATGTGATCTCAGGATCCATGGTGAGCAAGGGC
GAGGAGCTGTTCACCGGGGTGGTGCCCATCCTGGTCGAGCTGGACGGCGACGTAAACGGCCACAAGTTCA
GCGTGTCCGGCGAGGGCGAGGGCGATGCCACCTACGGCAAGCTGACCCTGAAGTTCATCTGCACCACCGG
CAAGCTGCCCGTGCCCTGGCCCACCCTCGTGACCACCCTGACCTACGGCGTGCAGTGCTTCAGCCGCTAC
CCCGACCACATGAAGCAGCACGACTTCTTCAAGTCCGCCATGCCCGAAGGCTACGTCCAGGAGCGCACCA
TCTTCTTCAAGGACGACGGCAACTACAAGACCCGCGCCGAGGTGAAGTTCGAGGGCGACACCCTGGTGAA
CCGCATCGAGCTGAAGGGCATCGACTTCAAGGAGGACGGCAACATCCTGGGGCACAAGCTGGAGTACAAC
TACAACAGCCACAACGTCTATATCATGGCCGACAAGCAGAAGAACGGCATCAAGGTGAACTTCAAGATCC
GCCACAACATCGAGGACGGCAGCGTGCAGCTCGCCGACCACTACCAGCAGAACACCCCCATCGGCGACGG
CCCCGTGCTGCTGCCCGACAACCACTACCTGAGCACCCAGTCCGCCCTGAGCAAAGACCCCAACGAGAAG
CGCGATCACATGGTCCTGCTGGAGTTCGTGACCGCCGCCGGGATCACTCTCGGCATGGACGAGCTGTACA
AGTCTAGATAATTCTACCGGGTAGGGGAGGCGCTTTTCCCAAGGCAGTCTGGAGCATGCGCTTTAGCAGC
CCCGCTGGGCACTTGGCGCTACACAAGTGGCCTCTGGCCTCGCACACATTCCACATCCACCGGTAGGCGC
CAACCGGCTCCGTTCTTTGGTGGCCCCTTCGCGCCACCTTCTACTCCTCCCCTAGTCAGGAAGTTCCCCC
CCGCCCCGCAGCTCGCGTCGTGCAGGACGTGACAAATGGAAGTAGCACGTCTCACTAGTCTCGTGCAGAT
GGACAGCACCGCTGAGCAATGGAAGCGGGTAGGCCTTTGGGGCAGCGGCCAATAGCAGCTTTGCTCCTTC
GCTTTCTGGGCTCAGAGGCTGGGAAGGGGTGGGTCCGGGGGCGGGCTCAGGGGCGGGCTCAGGGGCGGGG
CGGGCGCCCGAAGGTCCTCCGGAGGCCCGGCATTCTGCACGCTTCAAAAGCGCACGTCTGCCGCGCTGTT
CTCCTCTTCCTCATCTCCGGGCCTTTCGACCTGCAGCCCAAGCTTACCATGACCGAGTACAAGCCCACGG
TGCGCCTCGCCACCCGCGACGACGTCCCCAGGGCCGTACGCACCCTCGCCGCCGCGTTCGCCGACTACCC
CGCCACGCGCCACACCGTCGATCCGGACCGCCACATCGAGCGGGTCACCGAGCTGCAAGAACTCTTCCTC
ACGCGCGTCGGGCTCGACATCGGCAAGGTGTGGGTCGCGGACGACGGCGCCGCGGTGGCGGTCTGGACCA
CGCCGGAGAGCGTCGAAGCGGGGGCGGTGTTCGCCGAGATCGGCCCGCGCATGGCCGAGTTGAGCGGTTC
CCGGCTGGCCGCGCAGCAACAGATGGAAGGCCTCCTGGCGCCGCACCGGCCCAAGGAGCCCGCGTGGTTC
CTGGCCACCGTCGGCGTCTCGCCCGACCACCAGGGCAAGGGTCTGGGCAGCGCCGTCGTGCTCCCCGGAG
TGGAGGCGGCCGAGCGCGCCGGGGTGCCCGCCTTCCTGGAGACCTCCGCGCCCCGCAACCTCCCCTTCTA
CGAGCGGCTCGGCTTCACCGTCACCGCCGACGTCGAGGTGCCCGAAGGACCGCGCACCTGGTGCATGACC
CGCAAGCCCGGTGCCTGACCGCGTCTGGAACAATCAACCTCTGGATTACAAAATTTGTGAAAGATTGACT
GGTATTCTTAACTATGTTGCTCCTTTTACGCTATGTGGATACGCTGCTTTAATGCCTTTGTATCATGCTA
TTGCTTCCCGTATGGCTTTCATTTTCTCCTCCTTGTATAAATCCTGGTTGCTGTCTCTTTATGAGGAGTT
GTGGCCCGTTGTCAGGCAACGTGGCGTGGTGTGCACTGTGTTTGCTGACGCAACCCCCACTGGTTGGGGC
ATTGCCACCACCTGTCAGCTCCTTTCCGGGACTTTCGCTTTCCCCCTCCCTATTGCCACGGCGGAACTCA
TCGCCGCCTGCCTTGCCCGCTGCTGGACAGGGGCTCGGCTGTTGGGCACTGACAATTCCGTGGTGTTGTC
GGGGAAGCTGACGTCCTTTCCATGGCTGCTCGCCTGTGTTGCCACCTGGATTCTGCGCGGGACGTCCTTC
TGCTACGTCCCTTCGGCCCTCAATCCAGCGGACCTTCCTTCCCGCGGCCTGCTGCCGGCTCTGCGGCCTC
TTCCGCGTCTTCGCCTTCGCCCTCAGACGAGTCGGATCTCCCTTTGGGCCGCCTCCCCGCCTGGAATTAA
TTCTGCAGTCGAGACCTAGAAAAACATGGAGCAATCACAAGTAGCAATACAGCAGCTACCAATGCTGATT
GTGCCTGGCTAGAAGCACAAGAGGAGGAGGAGGTGGGTTTTCCAGTCACACCTCAGGTACCTTTAAGACC
AATGACTTACAAGGCAGCTGTAGATCTTAGCCACTTTTTAAAAGAAAAGAGGGGACTGGAAGGGCTAATT
CACTCCCAACGAAGACAAGATATCCTTGATCTGTGGATCTACCACACACAAGGCTACTTCCCTGATTAGC
AGAACTACACACCAGGGCCAGGGGTCAGATATCCACTGACCTTTGGATGGTGCTACAAGCTAGTACCAGT
TGAGCCAGATAAGGTAGAAGAGGCCAATAAAGGAGAGAACACCAGCTTGTTACACCCTGTGAGCCTGCAT
GGGATGGATGACCCGGAGAGAGAAGTGTTAGAGTGGAGGTTTGACAGCCGCCTAGCATTTCATCACGTGG
CCCGAGAGCTGCATCCGGAGTACTTCAAGAACTGCTGATATCGAGCTTGCTACAAGGGACTTTCCGCTGG
GGACTTTCCAGGGAGGCGTGGCCTGGGCGGGACTGGGGAGTGGCGAGCCCTCAGATCCTGCATATAAGCA
GCTGCTTTTTGCCTGTACTGGGTCTCTCTGGTTAGACCAGATCTGAGCCTGGGAGCTCTCTGGCTAACTA
GGGAACCCACTGCTTAAGCCTCAATAAAGCTTGCCTTGAGTGCTTCAAGTAGTGTGTGCCCGTCTGTTGT
GTGACTCTGGTAACTAGAGATCCCTCAGACCCTTTTAGTCAGTGTGGAAAATCTCTAGCAGTAGTAGTTC
ATGTCATCTTATTATTCAGTATTTATAACTTGCAAAGAAATGAATATCAGAGAGTGAGAGGCCTTGACAT
TGCTAGCGTTTTACCGTCGACCTCTAGCTAGAGCTTGGCGTAATCATGGTCATAGCTGTTTCCTGTGTGA
AATTGTTATCCGCTCACAATTCCACACAACATACGAGCCGGAAGCATAAAGTGTAAAGCCTGGGGTGCCT
AATGAGTGAGCTAACTCACATTAATTGCGTTGCGCTCACTGCCCGCTTTCCAGTCGGGAAACCTGTCGTG
CCAGCTGCATTAATGAATCGGCCAACGCGCGGGGAGAGGCGGTTTGCGTATTGGGCGCTCTTCCGCTTCC
TCGCTCACTGACTCGCTGCGCTCGGTCGTTCGGCTGCGGCGAGCGGTATCAGCTCACTCAAAGGCGGTAA
TACGGTTATCCACAGAATCAGGGGATAACGCAGGAAAGAACATGTGAGCAAAAGGCCAGCAAAAGGCCAG
GAACCGTAAAAAGGCCGCGTTGCTGGCGTTTTTCCATAGGCTCCGCCCCCCTGACGAGCATCACAAAAAT
CGACGCTCAAGTCAGAGGTGGCGAAACCCGACAGGACTATAAAGATACCAGGCGTTTCCCCCTGGAAGCT
CCCTCGTGCGCTCTCCTGTTCCGACCCTGCCGCTTACCGGATACCTGTCCGCCTTTCTCCCTTCGGGAAG
CGTGGCGCTTTCTCATAGCTCACGCTGTAGGTATCTCAGTTCGGTGTAGGTCGTTCGCTCCAAGCTGGGC
TGTGTGCACGAACCCCCCGTTCAGCCCGACCGCTGCGCCTTATCCGGTAACTATCGTCTTGAGTCCAACC
CGGTAAGACACGACTTATCGCCACTGGCAGCAGCCACTGGTAACAGGATTAGCAGAGCGAGGTATGTAGG
CGGTGCTACAGAGTTCTTGAAGTGGTGGCCTAACTACGGCTACACTAGAAGAACAGTATTTGGTATCTGC
GCTCTGCTGAAGCCAGTTACCTTCGGAAAAAGAGTTGGTAGCTCTTGATCCGGCAAACAAACCACCGCTG
GTAGCGGTGGTTTTTTTGTTTGCAAGCAGCAGATTACGCGCAGAAAAAAAGGATCTCAAGAAGATCCTTT
GATCTTTTCTACGGGGTCTGACGCTCAGTGGAACGAAAACTCACGTTAAGGGATTTTGGTCATGAGATTA
TCAAAAAGGATCTTCACCTAGATCCTTTTAAATTAAAAATGAAGTTTTAAATCAATCTAAAGTATATATG
AGTAAACTTGGTCTGACAGTTACCAATGCTTAATCAGTGAGGCACCTATCTCAGCGATCTGTCTATTTCG
TTCATCCATAGTTGCCTGACTCCCCGTCGTGTAGATAACTACGATACGGGAGGGCTTACCATCTGGCCCC
AGTGCTGCAATGATACCGCGAGACCCACGCTCACCGGCTCCAGATTTATCAGCAATAAACCAGCCAGCCG
GAAGGGCCGAGCGCAGAAGTGGTCCTGCAACTTTATCCGCCTCCATCCAGTCTATTAATTGTTGCCGGGA
AGCTAGAGTAAGTAGTTCGCCAGTTAATAGTTTGCGCAACGTTGTTGCCATTGCTACAGGCATCGTGGTG
TCACGCTCGTCGTTTGGTATGGCTTCATTCAGCTCCGGTTCCCAACGATCAAGGCGAGTTACATGATCCC
CCATGTTGTGCAAAAAAGCGGTTAGCTCCTTCGGTCCTCCGATCGTTGTCAGAAGTAAGTTGGCCGCAGT
GTTATCACTCATGGTTATGGCAGCACTGCATAATTCTCTTACTGTCATGCCATCCGTAAGATGCTTTTCT
GTGACTGGTGAGTACTCAACCAAGTCATTCTGAGAATAGTGTATGCGGCGACCGAGTTGCTCTTGCCCGG
CGTCAATACGGGATAATACCGCGCCACATAGCAGAACTTTAAAAGTGCTCATCATTGGAAAACGTTCTTC
GGGGCGAAAACTCTCAAGGATCTTACCGCTGTTGAGATCCAGTTCGATGTAACCCACTCGTGCACCCAAC
TGATCTTCAGCATCTTTTACTTTCACCAGCGTTTCTGGGTGAGCAAAAACAGGAAGGCAAAATGCCGCAA
AAAAGGGAATAAGGGCGACACGGAAATGTTGAATACTCATACTCTTCCTTTTTCAATATTATTGAAGCAT
TTATCAGGGTTATTGTCTCATGAGCGGATACATATTTGAATGTATTTAGAAAAATAAACAAATAGGGGTT
CCGCGCACATTTCCCCGAAAAGTGCCACCTGACGTCGACGGATCGGGAGATCAACTTGTTTATTGCAGCT
TATAATGGTTACAAATAAAGCAATAGCATCACAAATTTCACAAATAAAGCATTTTTTTCACTGCATTCTA
GTTGTGGTTTGTCCAAACTCATCAATGTATCTTATCATGTCTGGATCAACTGGATAACTCAAGCTAACCA
AAATCATCCCAAACTTCCCACCCCATACCCTATTACCACTGCCAATTACCTGTGGTTTCATTTACTCTAA
ACCTGTGATTCCTCTGAATTATTTTCATTTTAAAGAAATTGTATTTGTTAAATATGTACTACAAACTTAG
TAGTT
